>Addgene plasmid #81655 | pDONR223_PTEN_p.R233Q | addgene full sequence | sequence record 166484 | Addgene NGS Result
AGATCAAAGGATCTTCTTGAGATCCTTTTTTTCTGCGCGTAATCTGCTGCTTGCAAACAAAAAAACCACC
GCTACCAGCGGTGGTTTGTTTGCCGGATCAAGAGCTACCAACTCTTTTTCCGAAGGTAACTGGCTTCAGC
AGAGCGCAGATACCAAATACTGTTCTTCTAGTGTAGCCGTAGTTAGGCCACCACTTCAAGAACTCTGTAG
CACCGCCTACATACCTCGCTCTGCTAATCCTGTTACCAGTGGCTGCTGCCAGTGGCGATAAGTCGTGTCT
TACCGGGTTGGACTCAAGACGATAGTTACCGGATAAGGCGCAGCGGTCGGGCTGAACGGGGGGTTCGTGC
ACACAGCCCAGCTTGGAGCGAACGACCTACACCGAACTGAGATACCTACAGCGTGAGCTATGAGAAAGCG
CCACGCTTCCCGAAGGGAGAAAGGCGGACAGGTATCCGGTAAGCGGCAGGGTCGGAACAGGAGAGCGCAC
GAGGGAGCTTCCAGGGGGAAACGCCTGGTATCTTTATAGTCCTGTCGGGTTTCGCCACCTCTGACTTGAG
CGTCGATTTTTGTGATGCTCGTCAGGGGGGCGGAGCCTATGGAAAAACGCCAGCAACGCGGCCTTTTTAC
GGTTCCTGGCCTTTTGCTGGCCTTTTGCTCACATGTTCTTTCCTGCGTTATCCCCTGATTCTGTGGATAA
CCGTATTACCGCCTTTGAGTGAGCTGATACCGCTCGCCGCAGCCGAACGACCGAGCGCAGCGAGTCAGTG
AGCGAGGAAGCGGAAGAGCGCCCAATACGCAAACCGCCTCTCCCCGCGCGTTGGCCGATTCATTAATGCA
GCTGGCACGACAGGTTTCCCGACTGGAAAGCGGGCAGTGAGCGCAACGCAATTAATACGCGTACCGCTAG
CCAGGAAGAGTTTGTAGAAACGCAAAAAGGCCATCCGTCAGGATGGCCTTCTGCTTAGTTTGATGCCTGG
CAGTTTATGGCGGGCGTCCTGCCCGCCACCCTCCGGGCCGTTGCTTCACAACGTTCAAATCCGCTCCCGG
CGGATTTGTCCTACTCAGGAGAGCGTTCACCGACAAACAACAGATAAAACGAAAGGCCCAGTCTTCCGAC
TGAGCCTTTCGTTTTATTTGATGCCTGGCAGTTCCCTACTCTCGCGTTAACGCTAGCATGGATGTTTTCC
CAGTCACGACGTTGTAAAACGACGGCCAGTCTTAAGCTCGGGCCCCAAATAATGATTTTATTTTGACTGA
TAGTGACCTGTTCGTTGCAACAAATTGATGAGCAATGCTTTTTTATAATGCCAACTTTGTACAAAAAAGC
AGGCACCATGACAGCCATCATCAAAGAGATCGTTAGCAGAAACAAAAGGAGATATCAAGAGGATGGATTC
GACTTAGACTTGACCTATATTTATCCAAACATTATTGCTATGGGATTTCCTGCAGAAAGACTTGAAGGCG
TATACAGGAACAATATTGATGATGTAGTAAGGTTTTTGGATTCAAAGCATAAAAACCATTACAAGATATA
CAATCTTTGTGCTGAAAGACATTATGACACCGCCAAATTTAATTGCAGAGTTGCACAATATCCTTTTGAA
GACCATAACCCACCACAGCTAGAACTTATCAAACCCTTTTGTGAAGATCTTGACCAATGGCTAAGTGAAG
ATGACAATCATGTTGCAGCAATTCACTGTAAAGCTGGAAAGGGACGAACTGGTGTAATGATATGTGCATA
TTTATTACATCGGGGCAAATTTTTAAAGGCACAAGAGGCCCTAGATTTCTATGGGGAAGTAAGGACCAGA
GACAAAAAGGGAGTAACTATTCCCAGTCAGAGGCGCTATGTGTATTATTATAGCTACCTGTTAAAGAATC
ATCTGGATTATAGACCAGTGGCACTGTTGTTTCACAAGATGATGTTTGAAACTATTCCAATGTTCAGTGG
CGGAACTTGCAATCCTCAGTTTGTGGTCTGCCAGCTAAAGGTGAAGATATATTCCTCCAATTCAGGACCC
ACACAACGGGAAGACAAGTTCATGTACTTTGAGTTCCCTCAGCCGTTACCTGTGTGTGGTGATATCAAAG
TAGAGTTCTTCCACAAACAGAACAAGATGCTAAAAAAGGACAAAATGTTTCACTTTTGGGTAAATACATT
CTTCATACCAGGACCAGAGGAAACCTCAGAAAAAGTAGAAAATGGAAGTCTATGTGATCAAGAAATCGAT
AGCATTTGCAGTATAGAGCGTGCAGATAATGACAAGGAATATCTAGTACTTACTTTAACAAAAAATGATC
TTGACAAAGCAAATAAAGACAAAGCCAACCGATACTTTTCTCCAAATTTTAAGGTGAAGCTGTACTTCAC
AAAAACAGTAGAGGAGCCGTCAAATCCAGAGGCTAGCAGTTCAACTTCTGTAACACCAGATGTTAGTGAC
AATGAACCTGATCATTATAGATATTCTGACACCACTGACTCTGATCCAGAGAATGAACCTTTTGATGAAG
ATCAGCATACACAAATTACAAAAGTCTGATTGCCAACTTTCTTGTACAAAGTTGGCATTATAAGAAAGCA
TTGCTTATCAATTTGTTGCAACGAACAGGTCACTATCAGTCAAAATAAAATCATTATTTGCCATCCAGCT
GATATCCCCTATAGTGAGTCGTATTACATGGTCATAGCTGTTTCCTGGCAGCTCTGGCCCGTGTCTCAAA
ATCTCTGATGTTACATTGCACAAGATAAAAATATATCATCATGCCTCCTCTAGACCAGCCAGGACAGAAA
TGCCTCGACTTCGCTGCTACCCAAGGTTGCCGGGTGACGCACACCGTGGAAACGGATGAAGGCACGAACC
CAGTGGACATAAGCCTGTTCGGTTCGTAAGCTGTAATGCAAGTAGCGTATGCGCTCACGCAACTGGTCCA
GAACCTTGACCGAACGCAGCGGTGGTAACGGCGCAGTGGCGGTTTTCATGGCTTGTTATGACTGTTTTTT
TGGGGTACAGTCTATGCCTCGGGCATCCAAGCAGCAAGCGCGTTACGCCGTGGGTCGATGTTTGATGTTA
TGGAGCAGCAACGATGTTACGCAGCAGGGCAGTCGCCCTAAAACAAAGTTAAACATTATGAGGGAAGCGG
TGATCGCCGAAGTATCGACTCAACTATCAGAGGTAGTTGGCGTCATCGAGCGCCATCTCGAACCGACGTT
GCTGGCCGTACATTTGTACGGCTCCGCAGTGGATGGCGGCCTGAAGCCACACAGTGATATTGATTTGCTG
GTTACGGTGACCGTAAGGCTTGATGAAACAACGCGGCGAGCTTTGATCAACGACCTTTTGGAAACTTCGG
CTTCCCCTGGAGAGAGCGAGATTCTCCGCGCTGTAGAAGTCACCATTGTTGTGCACGACGACATCATTCC
GTGGCGTTATCCAGCTAAGCGCGAACTGCAATTTGGAGAATGGCAGCGCAATGACATTCTTGCAGGTATC
TTCGAGCCAGCCACGATCGACATTGATCTGGCTATCTTGCTGACAAAAGCAAGAGAACATAGCGTTGCCT
TGGTAGGTCCAGCGGCGGAGGAACTCTTTGATCCGGTTCCTGAACAGGATCTATTTGAGGCGCTAAATGA
AACCTTAACGCTATGGAACTCGCCGCCCGACTGGGCTGGCGATGAGCGAAATGTAGTGCTTACGTTGTCC
CGCATTTGGTACAGCGCAGTAACCGGCAAAATCGCGCCGAAGGATGTCGCTGCCGACTGGGCAATGGAGC
GCCTGCCGGCCCAGTATCAGCCCGTCATACTTGAAGCTAGACAGGCTTATCTTGGACAAGAAGAAGATCG
CTTGGCCTCGCGCGCAGATCAGTTGGAAGAATTTGTCCACTACGTGAAAGGCGAGATCACCAAGGTAGTC
GGCAAATAACCCTCGAGCCACCCATGACCAAAATCCCTTAACGTGAGTTACGCGTCGTTCCACTGAGCGT
CAGACCCCGTAGAAA
Features (pLannotate 1.2.2; 12 found; start..end, strand, type, name):
     17..605     +  rep_origin     ori: high-copy-number ColE1/pMB1/pBR322/pUC origin of replication
    788..880     +  CDS            lacI (fragment): lac repressor; lacI; The lac repressor binds to the lac operator to inhibit transcription in E. coli. This inhibition can be relieved by adding lactose or isopropyl-β-D-thiogalactopyranoside (IPTG).
    935..962     -  terminator     rrnB T2 terminator: transcription terminator T2 from the E. coli rrnB gene
   1094..1137    +  terminator     rrnB T1 terminator: Escherichia coli rrnB; transcription terminator T1 from the E. coli rrnB gene
   1184..1220    -  CDS            lacZα (fragment): LacZα fragment of β-galactosidase; lacZ fragment
   1236..1334    +  protein_bind   attL1: mutant version of attL; recombination site for the Gateway® LR reaction LR Clonase™
   1338..2546    +  CDS            PTEN: PTEN_HUMAN - Also known as MMAC1, TEP1. Experimental evidence at protein level: Swiss-Prot protein existence level 1. [Isoform alpha]: Functional kinase, like isoform 1 it antagonizes the PI3K-AKT/PKB signaling pathway. Plays a role in mitochondrial energetic metabolism by promoting COX activity and ATP production, via collaboration with isoform 1 in increasing protein levels of PINK1. From Homo sapiens (Human).
   2554..2649    -  protein_bind   attL3: mutant version of attL; recombination site for the Gateway® LR reaction LR Clonase™
   2668..2686    -  promoter       T7 promoter: promoter for bacteriophage T7 RNA polymerase
   2876..2899    +  promoter       Pc promoter (fragment): intI1 (promoter lies within the coding sequence); class 1 integron promoter
   3075..3131    +  CDS            GmR (fragment): gentamycin acetyltransferase; aacC1; confers resistance to gentamycin
   3138..3929    +  CDS            SmR: aminoglycoside adenylyltransferase (Murphy, 1985); aadA; confers resistance to spectinomycin and streptomycin
