[The description below was written by a language model from this plasmid's Addgene catalogue record and pLannotate feature annotations shown in this document.]
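Description:
pDONR223_PTEN_p.R233Q is a Gateway entry clone built on the Invitrogen pDONR223 backbone and carrying the human PTEN open reading frame with an R233Q substitution. It is propagated in E. coli as a high-copy plasmid from a ColE1/pUC-type origin and selected with spectinomycin through the aadA aminoglycoside adenylyltransferase gene (SmR). This gene sits downstream of a class 1 integron Pc promoter fragment and a short remnant of a gentamicin resistance gene. The sequenced record is about 4 kb. Its other annotations are small backbone remnants (lacI and lacZα fragments) and the rrnB T1 and T2 terminators, which lie upstream of the cloning site and insulate it from read-through transcription.

The PTEN coding sequence (roughly 1.2 kb) is flanked by two attL recombination sites. The automated annotation labels them attL1 and attL3, although the downstream site in a standard entry clone of this type would normally be expected to be attL2. These sites allow the ORF to be moved by an LR Clonase reaction into any compatible destination vector. The record lists no promoter for the insert, so the plasmid is a shuttle and archival clone, not an expression construct. A T7 promoter lies just outside the downstream att site and points back toward the insert. The clone is in the "closed" configuration, with a stop codon directly after the ORF, so C-terminal tags supplied by a destination vector would not be fused to the protein.

The plasmid belongs to the Target Accelerator Plasmid Collection. That collection was assembled to test the function of rare cancer-associated variants by transferring mutant alleles into expression vectors.
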