Addgene plasmid #81655: pDONR223_PTEN_p.R233Q
Purpose: Gateway Donor vector containing PTEN, part of the Target Accelerator Plasmid Collection.
Depositing lab: Jesse Boehm & William Hahn & David Root. Depositing organization: Broad Institute. Publication: Systematic Functional Interrogation of Rare Cancer Variants Identifies Oncogenic Alleles. Kim E, Ilic N, Shrestha Y, Zou L, Kamburov A, Zhu C, Yang X, Lubonja R, Tran N, Nguyen C, Lawrence MS, Piccioni F, Bagul M, Doench JG, Chouinard CR, Wu X, Hogstrom L, Natoli T, Tamayo P, Horn H, Corsello SM, Lage K, Root DE, Subramanian A, Golub TR, Getz G, Boehm JS, Hahn WC. Cancer Discov. 2016 Jul;6(7):714-26. doi: 10.1158/2159-8290.CD-16-0160. Epub 2016 May 4. PubMed 27147599.
Backbone
  Vector backbone: pDONR223
  Backbone manufacturer: Invitrogen
  Backbone size w/o insert (bp): 2790
  Vector type: Gateway Entry vector
Growth in bacteria
  Bacterial resistance: Spectinomycin, 50 μg/mL
  Growth temperature: 37°C
  Growth strain: DH5alpha
  Copy number: High Copy
Gene/Insert
  Gene/Insert name: PTEN (alt name: NM_000314.6)
  Species: H. sapiens (human)
  Mutation: R233Q
  Entrez Gene: PTEN (a.k.a. 10q23del, BZS, CWS1, DEC, GLM2, MHAM, MMAC1, PTEN1, PTENbeta, PTENgama, TEP1)
  Promoter: None
  Cloning method: Gateway Cloning
  Sequencing primers: 5′ M13pUC-fwd; 3′ M13-Rev
Terms and licenses: Academic/Nonprofit Terms; Industry Terms: Not Available to Industry
Depositor comments: Closed state: stop codon immediately follows insert
How to cite: pDONR223_PTEN_p.R233Q was a gift from Jesse Boehm & William Hahn & David Root (Addgene plasmid # 81655 ; http://n2t.net/addgene:81655 ; RRID:Addgene_81655)
