>Addgene plasmid #81655 | pDONR223_PTEN_p.R233Q | depositor partial sequence | sequence record 154974 | Insert sequence
ATGACAGCCATCATCAAAGAGATCGTTAGCAGAAACAAAAGGAGATATCAAGAGGATGGATTCGACTTAG
ACTTGACCTATATTTATCCAAACATTATTGCTATGGGATTTCCTGCAGAAAGACTTGAAGGCGTATACAG
GAACAATATTGATGATGTAGTAAGGTTTTTGGATTCAAAGCATAAAAACCATTACAAGATATACAATCTT
TGTGCTGAAAGACATTATGACACCGCCAAATTTAATTGCAGAGTTGCACAATATCCTTTTGAAGACCATA
ACCCACCACAGCTAGAACTTATCAAACCCTTTTGTGAAGATCTTGACCAATGGCTAAGTGAAGATGACAA
TCATGTTGCAGCAATTCACTGTAAAGCTGGAAAGGGACGAACTGGTGTAATGATATGTGCATATTTATTA
CATCGGGGCAAATTTTTAAAGGCACAAGAGGCCCTAGATTTCTATGGGGAAGTAAGGACCAGAGACAAAA
AGGGAGTAACTATTCCCAGTCAGAGGCGCTATGTGTATTATTATAGCTACCTGTTAAAGAATCATCTGGA
TTATAGACCAGTGGCACTGTTGTTTCACAAGATGATGTTTGAAACTATTCCAATGTTCAGTGGCGGAACT
TGCAATCCTCAGTTTGTGGTCTGCCAGCTAAAGGTGAAGATATATTCCTCCAATTCAGGACCCACACAAC
GGGAAGACAAGTTCATGTACTTTGAGTTCCCTCAGCCGTTACCTGTGTGTGGTGATATCAAAGTAGAGTT
CTTCCACAAACAGAACAAGATGCTAAAAAAGGACAAAATGTTTCACTTTTGGGTAAATACATTCTTCATA
CCAGGACCAGAGGAAACCTCAGAAAAAGTAGAAAATGGAAGTCTATGTGATCAAGAAATCGATAGCATTT
GCAGTATAGAGCGTGCAGATAATGACAAGGAATATCTAGTACTTACTTTAACAAAAAATGATCTTGACAA
AGCAAATAAAGACAAAGCCAACCGATACTTTTCTCCAAATTTTAAGGTGAAGCTGTACTTCACAAAAACA
GTAGAGGAGCCGTCAAATCCAGAGGCTAGCAGTTCAACTTCTGTAACACCAGATGTTAGTGACAATGAAC
CTGATCATTATAGATATTCTGACACCACTGACTCTGATCCAGAGAATGAACCTTTTGATGAAGATCAGCA
TACACAAATTACAAAAGTC
